Addgene plasmid #210425: pETM43 p62 FL (1-440)
Purpose: Bacterial expression of MBP-p62 FL (1-440) with 3C cleavage site
Depositing lab: Carsten Sachse. Depositing organization: Forschungszentrum Juelich GmbH. Publication: Recombinant Expression, Purification, and Assembly of p62 Filaments. Tarafder AK, Guesdon A, Kuhm T, Sachse C. Methods Mol Biol. 2019;1880:3-15. doi: 10.1007/978-1-4939-8873-0_1. PubMed 30610687.
Backbone
  Vector backbone: pETM43
  Vector type: Bacterial Expression
Growth in bacteria
  Bacterial resistance: Kanamycin, 50 μg/mL
  Growth temperature: 37°C
  Growth strain: DH5alpha
  Copy number: Low Copy
Gene/Insert
  Gene/Insert name: p62 FL
  Species: H. sapiens (human)
  Entrez Gene: NUP62 (a.k.a. IBSN, SNDI, p62)
  Tag / fusion protein: MBP (N terminal on backbone); 6xHis (C terminal on backbone)
Terms and licenses: Academic/Nonprofit Terms; Industry Terms: Not Available to Industry
How to cite: pETM43 p62 FL (1-440) was a gift from Carsten Sachse (Addgene plasmid # 210425 ; http://n2t.net/addgene:210425 ; RRID:Addgene_210425)
