[The description below was written by a language model from this plasmid's Addgene catalogue record and pLannotate feature annotations shown in this document.]
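Description:
pETM43 p62 FL (1-440) is a bacterial expression plasmid of about 7.7 kb, built on the pET-derived pETM43 backbone, for producing full-length human p62 (residues 1–440) as a maltose-binding protein fusion in E. coli. It is selected with kanamycin through an aminoglycoside phosphotransferase (KanR) gene. It replicates from a ColE1/pBR322-type origin accompanied by the bom region and the rop gene, consistent with the low copy number listed in the catalogue. An f1 phage origin is also present, and short tetracycline-resistance fragments are non-functional remnants of the pBR322 lineage.

The expression cassette is a standard T7lac arrangement. A T7 promoter is followed immediately by a lac operator and the T7 gene 10 ribosome binding site, a plasmid-borne lacI gene supplies the repressor, and a T7 terminator closes the unit. Transcription therefore depends on a host supplying T7 RNA polymerase and is induced with IPTG. The open reading frame begins with a signal-sequence-free MBP, which stays in the cytosol and serves as a solubility and affinity tag. The record states that a 3C protease cleavage site allows MBP to be removed; this site is not annotated separately but presumably lies in the short linker between MBP and the insert. The p62 coding sequence follows, with a C-terminal histidine tag after it (listed as 6xHis and detected as a fragment of a longer His annotation).

The catalogue's gene link points to NUP62, but the sequence annotation identifies the insert as SQSTM1, the selective autophagy receptor p62/sequestosome-1, which matches the associated work on p62 filaments. The plasmid is intended for recombinant expression, purification and in vitro filament assembly of p62.
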