Features (pLannotate 1.2.2; 20 found; start..end, strand, type, name):
     12..440     +  rep_origin     f1 ori (sequence partly withheld): f1 bacteriophage origin of replication; arrow indicates direction of (+) strand synthesis
    493..550     +  promoter       AmpR promoter (fragment): bla
    559..1374    -  CDS            KanR: aminoglycoside phosphotransferase; aph(3')-Ia; confers resistance to kanamycin in bacteria or G418 (Geneticin®) in eukaryotes
   1496..2084    +  rep_origin     ori: high-copy-number ColE1/pMB1/pBR322/pUC origin of replication
   2270..2409    -  misc_feature   bom: basis of mobility region from pBR322
   2511..2702    -  CDS            rop: Rop protein, which maintains plasmids at low copy number; rop
   2719..3099    +  CDS            YPB1_ECOLX: Protein predicted: Swiss-Prot protein existence level 4. From Escherichia coli.
   3171..3462    -  CDS            TcR (fragment): tetracycline efflux protein; tet; confers resistance to tetracycline
   3477..3498    -  protein_bind   CAP binding site: CAP binding activates transcription in the presence of cAMP. E. coli catabolite activator protein
   3511..4593    -  CDS            lacI: lac repressor; lacI; The lac repressor binds to the lac operator to inhibit transcription in E. coli. This inhibition can be relieved by adding lactose or isopropyl-β-D-thiogalactopyranoside (IPTG).
   4594..4671    -  promoter       lacI promoter: lacI
   4679..4958    -  CDS            TcR (fragment): tetracycline efflux protein; tet; confers resistance to tetracycline
   4980..4998    +  promoter       T7 promoter: promoter for bacteriophage T7 RNA polymerase
   4999..5023    +  protein_bind   lac operator: The lac repressor binds to the lac operator to inhibit transcription in E. coli. This inhibition can be relieved by adding lactose or isopropyl-β-D-thiogalactopyranoside (IPTG). lac repressor encoded by lacI
   5038..5060    +  RBS            RBS: efficient ribosome binding site from bacteriophage T7 gene 10 (Olins and Rangwala, 1989)
   5067..6167    +  CDS            MBP: maltose binding protein from E. coli; malE (mutated); This version of the gene does not encode a signal sequence, so MBP will remain in the cytosol.
   6207..7517    +  CDS            SQSTM1: SQSTM_HUMAN - Also known as ORCA, OSIL. Experimental evidence at protein level: Swiss-Prot protein existence level 1. Autophagy receptor required for selective macroautophagy (aggrephagy). Functions as a bridge between polyubiquitinated cargo and autophagosomes. Interacts directly with both the cargo to become degraded and an autophagy modifier of the MAP1 LC3 family (PubMed:16286508, PubMed:20168092, PubMed:24128730, PubMed:28404643, PubMed:22622177). Along with WDFY3, involved in the formation and autophagic degradation of cytoplasmic ubiquitin-containing inclusions (p62 bodies, ALIS/aggreso
   7533..7550    +  CDS            9xHis (fragment): 9xHis affinity tag
   7560..7609    +  CDS            SET1 (fragment): solubility-enhancement tag derived from T7 phage gene 10B
   7617..7664    +  terminator     T7 terminator: transcription terminator for bacteriophage T7 RNA polymerase
>Addgene plasmid #210425 | pETM43 p62 FL (1-440) | addgene full sequence | sequence record 422466 | Addgene NGS Result
TGGCGAATGGG
[124 nt withheld, positions 12-135]
C
[91 nt withheld, positions 137-227]
A
[49 nt withheld, positions 229-277]
CCTTTGACGTTGGAGTCCACGTTCTTT
[37 nt withheld, positions 305-341]
ACCCTATCTCGGTCTATTCTTTTGATTTATAAGGGATTTTGCCGATTTCGGCCTATTGGTTAAAAAATGA
GCTGATTTAACAAAAATTTAACGCGAATTTTAACAAAATATTAACGCTTACAATTTAGGTGGCACTTTTC
GGGGAAATGTGCGCGGAACCCCTATTTGTTTATTTTTCTAAATACATTCAAATATGTATCCGCTCATGAA
TTAATTCTTAGAAAAACTCATCGAGCATCAAATGAAACTGCAATTTATTCATATCAGGATTATCAATACC
ATATTTTTGAAAAAGCCGTTTCTGTAATGAAGGAGAAAACTCACCGAGGCAGTTCCATAGGATGGCAAGA
TCCTGGTATCGGTCTGCGATTCCGACTCGTCCAACATCAATACAACCTATTAATTTCCCCTCGTCAAAAA
TAAGGTTATCAAGTGAGAAATCACCATGAGTGACGACTGAATCCGGTGAGAATGGCAAAAGTTTATGCAT
TTCTTTCCAGACTTGTTCAACAGGCCAGCCATTACGCTCGTCATCAAAATCACTCGCATCAACCAAACCG
TTATTCATTCGTGATTGCGCCTGAGCGAGACGAAATACGCGATCGCTGTTAAAAGGACAATTACAAACAG
GAATCGAATGCAACCGGCGCAGGAACACTGCCAGCGCATCAACAATATTTTCACCTGAATCAGGATATTC
TTCTAATACCTGGAATGCTGTTTTCCCGGGGATCGCAGTGGTGAGTAACCATGCATCATCAGGAGTACGG
ATAAAATGCTTGATGGTCGGAAGAGGCATAAATTCCGTCAGCCAGTTTAGTCTGACCATCTCATCTGTAA
CATCATTGGCAACGCTACCTTTGCCATGTTTCAGAAACAACTCTGGCGCATCGGGCTTCCCATACAATCG
ATAGATTGTCGCACCTGATTGCCCGACATTATCGCGAGCCCATTTATACCCATATAAATCAGCATCCATG
TTGGAATTTAATCGCGGCCTAGAGCAAGACGTTTCCCGTTGAATATGGCTCATAACACCCCTTGTATTAC
TGTTTATGTAAGCAGACAGTTTTATTGTTCATGACCAAAATCCCTTAACGTGAGTTTTCGTTCCACTGAG
CGTCAGACCCCGTAGAAAAGATCAAAGGATCTTCTTGAGATCCTTTTTTTCTGCGCGTAATCTGCTGCTT
GCAAACAAAAAAACCACCGCTACCAGCGGTGGTTTGTTTGCCGGATCAAGAGCTACCAACTCTTTTTCCG
AAGGTAACTGGCTTCAGCAGAGCGCAGATACCAAATACTGTCCTTCTAGTGTAGCCGTAGTTAGGCCACC
ACTTCAAGAACTCTGTAGCACCGCCTACATACCTCGCTCTGCTAATCCTGTTACCAGTGGCTGCTGCCAG
TGGCGATAAGTCGTGTCTTACCGGGTTGGACTCAAGACGATAGTTACCGGATAAGGCGCAGCGGTCGGGC
TGAACGGGGGGTTCGTGCACACAGCCCAGCTTGGAGCGAACGACCTACACCGAACTGAGATACCTACAGC
GTGAGCTATGAGAAAGCGCCACGCTTCCCGAAGGGAGAAAGGCGGACAGGTATCCGGTAAGCGGCAGGGT
CGGAACAGGAGAGCGCACGAGGGAGCTTCCAGGGGGAAACGCCTGGTATCTTTATAGTCCTGTCGGGTTT
CGCCACCTCTGACTTGAGCGTCGATTTTTGTGATGCTCGTCAGGGGGGCGGAGCCTATGGAAAAACGCCA
GCAACGCGGCCTTTTTACGGTTCCTGGCCTTTTGCTGGCCTTTTGCTCACATGTTCTTTCCTGCGTTATC
CCCTGATTCTGTGGATAACCGTATTACCGCCTTTGAGTGAGCTGATACCGCTCGCCGCAGCCGAACGACC
GAGCGCAGCGAGTCAGTGAGCGAGGAAGCGGAAGAGCGCCTGATGCGGTATTTTCTCCTTACGCATCTGT
GCGGTATTTCACACCGCAATGGTGCACTCTCAGTACAATCTGCTCTGATGCCGCATAGTTAAGCCAGTAT
ACACTCCGCTATCGCTACGTGACTGGGTCATGGCTGCGCCCCGACACCCGCCAACACCCGCTGACGCGCC
CTGACGGGCTTGTCTGCTCCCGGCATCCGCTTACAGACAAGCTGTGACCGTCTCCGGGAGCTGCATGTGT
CAGAGGTTTTCACCGTCATCACCGAAACGCGCGAGGCAGCTGCGGTAAAGCTCATCAGCGTGGTCGTGAA
GCGATTCACAGATGTCTGCCTGTTCATCCGCGTCCAGCTCGTTGAGTTTCTCCAGAAGCGTTAATGTCTG
GCTTCTGATAAAGCGGGCCATGTTAAGGGCGGTTTTTTCCTGTTTGGTCACTGATGCCTCCGTGTAAGGG
GGATTTCTGTTCATGGGGGTAATGATACCGATGAAACGAGAGAGGATGCTCACGATACGGGTTACTGATG
ATGAACATGCCCGGTTACTGGAACGTTGTGAGGGTAAACAACTGGCGGTATGGATGCGGCGGGACCAGAG
AAAAATCACTCAGGGTCAATGCCAGCGCTTCGTTAATACAGATGTAGGTGTTCCACAGGGTAGCCAGCAG
CATCCTGCGATGCAGATCCGGAACATAATGGTGCAGGGCGCTGACTTCCGCGTTTCCAGACTTTACGAAA
CACGGAAACCGAAGACCATTCATGTTGTTGCTCAGGTCGCAGACGTTTTGCAGCAGCAGTCGCTTCACGT
TCGCTCGCGTATCGGTGATTCATTCTGCTAACCAGTAAGGCAACCCCGCCAGCCTAGCCGGGTCCTCAAC
GACAGGAGCACGATCATGCGCACCCGTGGGGCCGCCATGCCGGCGATAATGGCCTGCTTCTCGCCGAAAC
GTTTGGTGGCGGGACCAGTGACGAAGGCTTGAGCGAGGGCGTGCAAGATTCCGAATACCGCAAGCGACAG
GCCGATCATCGTCGCGCTCCAGCGAAAGCGGTCCTCGCCGAAAATGACCCAGAGCGCTGCCGGCACCTGT
CCTACGAGTTGCATGATAAAGAAGACAGTCATAAGTGCGGCGACGATAGTCATGCCCCGCGCCCACCGGA
AGGAGCTGACTGGGTTGAAGGCTCTCAAGGGCATCGGTCGAGATCCCGGTGCCTAATGAGTGAGCTAACT
TACATTAATTGCGTTGCGCTCACTGCCCGCTTTCCAGTCGGGAAACCTGTCGTGCCAGCTGCATTAATGA
ATCGGCCAACGCGCGGGGAGAGGCGGTTTGCGTATTGGGCGCCAGGGTGGTTTTTCTTTTCACCAGTGAG
ACGGGCAACAGCTGATTGCCCTTCACCGCCTGGCCCTGAGAGAGTTGCAGCAAGCGGTCCACGCTGGTTT
GCCCCAGCAGGCGAAAATCCTGTTTGATGGTGGTTAACGGCGGGATATAACATGAGCTGTCTTCGGTATC
GTCGTATCCCACTACCGAGATATCCGCACCAACGCGCAGCCCGGACTCGGTAATGGCGCGCATTGCGCCC
AGCGCCATCTGATCGTTGGCAACCAGCATCGCAGTGGGAACGATGCCCTCATTCAGCATTTGCATGGTTT
GTTGAAAACCGGACATGGCACTCCAGTCGCCTTCCCGTTCCGCTATCGGCTGAATTTGATTGCGAGTGAG
ATATTTATGCCAGCCAGCCAGACGCAGACGCGCCGAGACAGAACTTAATGGGCCCGCTAACAGCGCGATT
TGCTGGTGACCCAATGCGACCAGATGCTCCACGCCCAGTCGCGTACCGTCTTCATGGGAGAAAATAATAC
TGTTGATGGGTGTCTGGTCAGAGACATCAAGAAATAACGCCGGAACATTAGTGCAGGCAGCTTCCACAGC
AATGGCATCCTGGTCATCCAGCGGATAGTTAATGATCAGCCCACTGACGCGTTGCGCGAGAAGATTGTGC
ACCGCCGCTTTACAGGCTTCGACGCCGCTTCGTTCTACCATCGACACCACCACGCTGGCACCCAGTTGAT
CGGCGCGAGATTTAATCGCCGCGACAATTTGCGACGGCGCGTGCAGGGCCAGACTGGAGGTGGCAACGCC
AATCAGCAACGACTGTTTGCCCGCCAGTTGTTGTGCCACGCGGTTGGGAATGTAATTCAGCTCCGCCATC
GCCGCTTCCACTTTTTCCCGCGTTTTCGCAGAAACGTGGCTGGCCTGGTTCACCACGCGGGAAACGGTCT
GATAAGAGACACCGGCATACTCTGCGACATCGTATAACGTTACTGGTTTCACATTCACCACCCTGAATTG
ACTCTCTTCCGGGCGCTATCATGCCATACCGCGAAAGGTTTTGCGCCATTCGATGGTGTCCGGGATCTCG
ACGCTCTCCCTTATGCGACTCCTGCATTAGGAAGCAGCCCAGTAGTAGGTTGAGGCCGTTGAGCACCGCC
GCCGCAAGGAATGGTGCATGCAAGGAGATGGCGCCCAACAGTCCCCCGGCCACGGGGCCTGCCACCATAC
CCACGCCGAAACAAGCGCTCATGAGCCCGAAGTGGCGAGCCCGATCTTCCCCATCGGTGATGTCGGCGAT
ATAGGCGCCAGCAACCGCACCTGTGGCGCCGGTGATGCCGGCCACGATGCGTCCGGCGTAGAGGATCGAG
ATCTCGATCCCGCGAAATTAATACGACTCACTATAGGGGAATTGTGAGCGGATAACAATTCCCCTCTAGA
AATAATTTTGTTTAACTTTAAGAAGGAGATATACCATGAAAATCGAAGAAGGTAAACTGGTAATCTGGAT
TAACGGCGATAAAGGCTATAACGGTCTCGCTGAAGTCGGTAAGAAATTCGAGAAAGATACCGGAATTAAA
GTCACCGTTGAGCATCCGGATAAACTGGAAGAGAAATTCCCACAGGTTGCGGCAACTGGCGATGGCCCTG
ACATTATCTTCTGGGCACACGACCGCTTTGGTGGCTACGCTCAATCTGGCCTGTTGGCTGAAATCACCCC
GGACAAAGCGTTCCAGGACAAGCTGTATCCGTTTACCTGGGATGCCGTACGTTACAACGGCAAGCTGATT
GCTTACCCGATCGCTGTTGAAGCGTTATCGCTGATTTATAACAAAGATCTGCTGCCGAACCCGCCAAAAA
CCTGGGAAGAGATCCCGGCGCTGGATAAAGAACTGAAAGCGAAAGGTAAGAGCGCGCTGATGTTCAACCT
GCAAGAACCGTACTTCACCTGGCCGCTGATTGCTGCTGACGGGGGTTATGCGTTCAAGTATGAAAACGGC
AAGTACGACATTAAAGACGTGGGCGTGGATAACGCTGGCGCGAAAGCGGGTCTGACCTTCCTGGTTGACC
TGATTAAAAACAAACACATGAATGCAGACACCGATTACTCCATCGCAGAAGCTGCCTTTAATAAAGGCGA
AACAGCGATGACCATCAACGGCCCGTGGGCATGGTCCAACATCGACACCAGCAAAGTGAATTATGGTGTA
ACGGTACTGCCGACCTTCAAGGGTCAACCATCCAAACCGTTCGTTGGCGTGCTGAGCGCAGGTATTAACG
CCGCCAGTCCGAACAAAGAGCTGGCAAAAGAGTTCCTCGAAAACTATCTGCTGACTGATGAAGGTCTGGA
AGCGGTTAATAAAGACAAACCGCTGGGTGCCGTAGCGCTGAAGTCTTACGAGGAAGAGTTGGCGAAAGAT
CCACGTATTGCCGCCACTATGGAAAACGCCCAGAAAGGTGAAATCATGCCGAACATCCCGCAGATGTCCG
CTTTCTGGTATGCCGTGCGTACTGCGGTGATCAACGCCGCCAGCGGTCGTCAGACTGTCGATGAAGCCCT
GAAAGACGCGCAGACTCCGGGTAGCCTGGAAGTTCTGTTCCAGGGGCCCATGGCCATGGCGTCGCTCACC
GTGAAGGCCTACCTTCTGGGCAAGGAGGACGCGGCGCGCGAGATTCGCCGCTTCAGCTTCTGCTGCAGCC
CCGAGCCTGAGGCGGAAGCCGAGGCTGCGGCGGGTCCGGGACCCTGCGAGCGGCTGCTGAGCCGGGTGGC
CGCCCTGTTCCCCGCGCTGCGGCCTGGCGGCTTCCAGGCGCACTACCGCGATGAGGACGGGGACTTGGTT
GCCTTTTCCAGTGACGAGGAATTGACAATGGCCATGTCCTACGTGAAGGATGACATCTTCCGAATCTACA
TTAAAGAGAAAAAAGAGTGCCGGCGGGACCACCGCCCACCGTGTGCTCAGGAGGCGCCCCGCAACATGGT
GCACCCCAATGTGATCTGCGATGGCTGCAATGGGCCTGTGGTAGGAACCCGCTACAAGTGCAGCGTCTGC
CCAGACTACGACTTGTGTAGCGTCTGCGAGGGAAAGGGCTTGCACCGGGGGCACACCAAGCTCGCATTCC
CCAGCCCCTTCGGGCACCTGTCTGAGGGCTTCTCGCACAGCCGCTGGCTCCGGAAGGTGAAACACGGACA
CTTCGGGTGGCCAGGATGGGAAATGGGTCCACCAGGAAACTGGAGCCCACGTCCTCCTCGTGCAGGGGAG
GCCCGCCCTGGCCCCACGGCAGAATCAGCTTCTGGTCCATCGGAGGATCCGAGTGTGAATTTCCTGAAGA
ACGTTGGGGAGAGTGTGGCAGCTGCCCTTAGCCCTCTGGGCATTGAAGTTGATATCGATGTGGAGCACGG
AGGGAAAAGAAGCCGCCTGACCCCCGTCTCTCCAGAGAGTTCCAGCACAGAGGAGAAGAGCAGCTCACAG
CCAAGCAGCTGCTGCTCTGATCCCAGCAAGCCGGGTGGGAATGTTGAGGGCGCCACGCAGTCTCTGGCGG
AGCAGATGAGAAAGATCGCCTTGGAGTCCGAGGGGCGCCCTGAGGAACAGATGGAGTCGGATAACTGTTC
AGGAGGAGATGATGACTGGACCCATCTGTCTTCAAAAGAAGTGGACCCGTCTACAGGTGAACTCCAGTCC
CTACAGATGCCAGAATCCGAAGGGCCAAGCTCTCTGGACCCCTCCCAGGAGGGACCCACAGGGCTGAAGG
AAGCTGCCTTGTACCCACATCTCCCGCCAGAGGCTGACCCGCGGCTGATTGAGTCCCTCTCCCAGATGCT
GTCCATGGGCTTCTCTGATGAAGGCGGCTGGCTCACCAGGCTCCTGCAGACCAAGAACTATGACATCGGA
GCGGCTCTGGACACCATCCAGTATTCAAAGCATCCCCCGCCGTTGCTCGAGCACCACCACCACCACCACT
GAGATCCGGCTGCTAACAAAGCCCGAAAGGAAGCTGAGTTGGCTGCTGCCACCGCTGAGCAATAACTAGC
ATAACCCCTTGGGGCCTCTAAACGGGTCTTGAGGGGTTTTTTGCTGAAAGGAGGAACTATATCCGGAT
